LOCUS       Exported 6996 bp ds-DNA circular SYN 13-MAY-2021
DEFINITION  Bacterial expression plasmid encoding X. laevis H2B residues
            1-114(K114A) as a chimeric fusion to GyrA intein with chitin binding
            domain at the C-terminus. H2B fragment can be derivatized using
            MESNa..
ACCESSION   .
VERSION     .
KEYWORDS    pTXB1-xlH2B(1-114)_K114A
SOURCE      synthetic DNA construct
  ORGANISM  synthetic DNA construct
REFERENCE   1 (bases 1 to 6996)
  AUTHORS   Morgan MT, Haj-Yahya M, Ringel AE, Bandi P, Brik A, Wolberger C
  TITLE     Structural basis for histone H2B deubiquitination by the SAGA DUB
            module.
  JOURNAL   Science. 2016 Feb 12;351(6274):725-8. doi: 10.1126/science.aac5681.
  PUBMED    26912860
REFERENCE   2 (bases 1 to 6996)
  AUTHORS   .
  TITLE     Direct Submission
  JOURNAL   Exported May 13, 2021 from SnapGene Server 1.1.58
            http://www.snapgene.com
FEATURES             Location/Qualifiers
     source          1..6996
                     /organism="synthetic DNA construct"
                     /mol_type="other DNA"
     promoter        35..139
                     /gene="bla"
                     /label=AmpR promoter
     CDS             140..1000
                     /codon_start=1
                     /gene="bla"
                     /product="beta-lactamase"
                     /label=AmpR
                     /note="confers resistance to ampicillin, carbenicillin, and
                     related antibiotics"
                     /translation="MSIQHFRVALIPFFAAFCLPVFAHPETLVKVKDAEDQLGARVGYI
                     ELDLNSGKILESFRPEERSPMMSTFKVLLCGAVLSRVDAGQEQLGRRIHYSQNDLVEYS
                     PVTEKHLTDGMTVRELCSAAITMSDNTAANLLLTTIGGPKELTAFLHNMGDHVTRLDRW
                     EPELNEAIPNDERDTTMPVAMATTLRKLLTGELLTLASRQQLIDWMEADKVAGPLLRSA
                     LPAGWFIADKSGAGERGSRGIIAALGPDGKPSRIVVIYTTGSQATMDERNRQIAEIGAS
                     LIKHW"
     primer_bind     complement(358..377)
                     /label=Amp-R
                     /note="Ampicillin resistance gene, reverse primer"
     rep_origin      complement(1042..1555)
                     /direction=LEFT
                     /label=M13 ori
                     /note="M13 bacteriophage origin of replication; arrow
                     indicates direction of (+) strand synthesis"
     primer_bind     complement(1237..1258)
                     /label=F1ori-F
                     /note="F1 origin, forward primer"
     primer_bind     1449..1468
                     /label=F1ori-R
                     /note="F1 origin, reverse primer"
     rep_origin      1666..2254
                     /direction=RIGHT
                     /label=ori
                     /note="high-copy-number ColE1/pMB1/pBR322/pUC origin of
                     replication"
     primer_bind     2155..2174
                     /label=pBR322ori-F
                     /note="pBR322 origin, forward primer"
     primer_bind     2408..2425
                     /label=L4440
                     /note="L4440 vector, forward primer"
     primer_bind     complement(2447..2466)
                     /label=pRS-marker
                     /note="pRS vectors, use to sequence yeast selectable
                     marker"
     primer_bind     2607..2629
                     /label=pGEX 3'
                     /note="pGEX vectors, reverse primer"
     CDS             complement(2623..2814)
                     /codon_start=1
                     /gene="rop"
                     /product="Rop protein, which maintains plasmids at low copy
                     number"
                     /label=rop
                     /translation="MTKQEKTALNMARFIRSQTLTLLEKLNELDADEQADICESLHDHA
                     DELYRSCLARFGDDGENL"
     CDS             complement(3371..4453)
                     /codon_start=1
                     /gene="lacI"
                     /product="lac repressor"
                     /label=lacI
                     /note="The lac repressor binds to the lac operator to
                     inhibit transcription in E. coli. This inhibition can be
                     relieved by adding lactose or
                     isopropyl-beta-D-thiogalactopyranoside (IPTG)."
                     /translation="MKPVTLYDVAEYAGVSYQTVSRVVNQASHVSAKTREKVEAAMAEL
                     NYIPNRVAQQLAGKQSLLIGVATSSLALHAPSQIVAAIKSRADQLGASVVVSMVERSGV
                     EACKAAVHNLLAQRVSGLIINYPLDDQDAIAVEAACTNVPALFLDVSDQTPINSIIFSH
                     EDGTRLGVEHLVALGHQQIALLAGPLSSVSARLRLAGWHKYLTRNQIQPIAEREGDWSA
                     MSGFQQTMQMLNEGIVPTAMLVANDQMALGAMRAITESGLRVGADISVVGYDDTEDSSC
                     YIPPLTTIKQDFRLLGQTSVDRLLQLSQGQAVKGNQLLPVSLVKRKTTLAPNTQTASPR
                     ALADSLMQLARQVSRLESGQ"
     primer_bind     4415..4434
                     /label=LacI-R
                     /note="LacI, reverse primer"
     promoter        complement(4454..4531)
                     /gene="lacI"
                     /label=lacI promoter
     terminator      4684..4770
                     /gene="Escherichia coli rrnB"
                     /label=rrnB T1 terminator
                     /note="transcription terminator T1 from the E. coli rrnB
                     gene"
     terminator      4867..4953
                     /gene="Escherichia coli rrnB"
                     /label=rrnB T1 terminator
                     /note="transcription terminator T1 from the E. coli rrnB
                     gene"
     terminator      5050..5136
                     /gene="Escherichia coli rrnB"
                     /label=rrnB T1 terminator
                     /note="transcription terminator T1 from the E. coli rrnB
                     gene"
     terminator      5233..5319
                     /gene="Escherichia coli rrnB"
                     /label=rrnB T1 terminator
                     /note="transcription terminator T1 from the E. coli rrnB
                     gene"
     terminator      5416..5502
                     /gene="Escherichia coli rrnB"
                     /label=rrnB T1 terminator
                     /note="transcription terminator T1 from the E. coli rrnB
                     gene"
     primer_bind     5637..5656
                     /label=T7
                     /note="T7 promoter, forward primer"
     promoter        5637..5655
                     /label=T7 promoter
                     /note="promoter for bacteriophage T7 RNA polymerase"
     protein_bind    5656..5680
                     /label=lac operator
                     /bound_moiety="lac repressor encoded by lacI"
                     /note="The lac repressor binds to the lac operator to
                     inhibit transcription in E. coli. This inhibition can be
                     relieved by adding lactose or
                     isopropyl-beta-D-thiogalactopyranoside (IPTG)."
     RBS             5695..5717
                     /note="efficient ribosome binding site from bacteriophage
                     T7 gene 10 (Olins and Rangwala, 1989)"
     CDS             6066..6659
                     /codon_start=1
                     /gene="Mycobacterium xenopi gyrA"
                     /product="modified GyrA intein (Southworth et al., 1999)"
                     /label=Mxe GyrA intein
                     /note="N-terminal cleavage of this intein can be induced by
                     thiols."
                     /translation="CITGDALVALPEGESVRIADIVPGARPNSDNAIDLKVLDRHGNPV
                     LADRLFHSGEHPVYTVRTVEGLRVTGTANHPLLCLVDVAGVPTLLWKLIDEIKPGDYAV
                     IQRSAFSVDCAGFARGKPEFAPTTYTVGVPGLVRFLEAHHRDPDAQAIADELTDGRFYY
                     AKVASVTDAGVQPVYSLRVDTADHAFITNGFVSHA"
     CDS             6690..6845
                     /codon_start=1
                     /gene="Bacillus circulans chiA"
                     /product="chitin binding domain from chitinase A1 (Watanabe
                     et al., 1994)"
                     /label=CBD
                     /translation="TTNPGVSAWQVNTAYTAGQLVTYNGKTYKCLQPHTSLAGWEPSNV
                     PALWQLQ"
     primer_bind     complement(6910..6928)
                     /label=T7 Term
                     /note="T7 terminator, reverse primer"
     terminator      6924..6971
                     /label=T7 terminator
                     /note="transcription terminator for bacteriophage T7 RNA
                     polymerase"
ORIGIN
        1 aactacgtca ggtggcactt ttcggggaaa tgtgcgcgga acccctattt gtttattttt
       61 ctaaatacat tcaaatatgt atccgctcat gagacaataa ccctgataaa tgcttcaata
      121 atattgaaaa aggaagagta tgagtattca acatttccgt gtcgccctta ttcccttttt
      181 tgcggcattt tgccttcctg tttttgctca cccagaaacg ctggtgaaag taaaagatgc
      241 tgaagatcag ttgggtgcac gagtgggtta catcgaactg gatctcaaca gcggtaagat
      301 ccttgagagt tttcgccccg aagaacgttc tccaatgatg agcactttta aagttctgct
      361 atgtggcgcg gtattatccc gtgttgacgc cgggcaagag caactcggtc gccgcataca
      421 ctattctcag aatgacttgg ttgagtactc accagtcaca gaaaagcatc ttacggatgg
      481 catgacagta agagaattat gcagtgctgc cataaccatg agtgataaca ctgcggccaa
      541 cttacttctg acaacgatcg gaggaccgaa ggagctaacc gcttttttgc acaacatggg
      601 ggatcatgta actcgccttg atcgttggga accggagctg aatgaagcca taccaaacga
      661 cgagcgtgac accacgatgc ctgtagcaat ggcaacaacg ttgcgcaaac tattaactgg
      721 cgaactactt actctagctt cccggcaaca attaatagac tggatggagg cggataaagt
      781 tgcaggacca cttctgcgct cggcccttcc ggctggctgg tttattgctg ataaatctgg
      841 agccggtgag cgtgggtctc gcggtatcat tgcagcactg gggccagatg gtaagccctc
      901 ccgtatcgta gttatctaca cgacggggag tcaggcaact atggatgaac gaaatagaca
      961 gatcgctgag ataggtgcct cactgattaa gcattggtaa ctgtcagacc aagtttactc
     1021 atatatactt tagattgatt taccccggtt gataatcaga aaagccccaa aaacaggaag
     1081 attgtataag caaatattta aattgtaaac gttaatattt tgttaaaatt cgcgttaaat
     1141 ttttgttaaa tcagctcatt ttttaaccaa taggccgaaa tcggcaaaat cccttataaa
     1201 tcaaaagaat agcccgagat agggttgagt gttgttccag tttggaacaa gagtccacta
     1261 ttaaagaacg tggactccaa cgtcaaaggn nnnnnnnnnn nnnnnnnnnn nnnnnnnnnn
     1321 nnnnnnnnnn nnnnnnnnnn nnnnnnnnnn nnnnnnnnnn nnnnnnnnnn nnnnnnnnnn
     1381 nnnnnnnnnn nnnnnnnnnn nnnnnnnnnn nnnnnnnnnn nnnnnnnnnn gnnnnnnnnn
     1441 nnnnnnnnnn nnnnnnnnnn nnnnnnnnnn nnnnnnnnnn nnnnnnnnnn nnnnnnnnnn
     1501 nnnnnnnnnn nnnnnnnnnn nnnnnnnnnn nnnnnnnnnn nnnnnnnnnn nnnnnnaaag
     1561 gatctaggtg aagatccttt ttgataatct catgaccaaa atcccttaac gtgagttttc
     1621 gttccactga gcgtcagacc ccgtagaaaa gatcaaagga tcttcttgag atcctttttt
     1681 tctgcgcgta atctgctgct tgcaaacaaa aaaaccaccg ctaccagcgg tggtttgttt
     1741 gccggatcaa gagctaccaa ctctttttcc gaaggtaact ggcttcagca gagcgcagat
     1801 accaaatact gtccttctag tgtagccgta gttaggccac cacttcaaga actctgtagc
     1861 accgcctaca tacctcgctc tgctaatcct gttaccagtg gctgctgcca gtggcgataa
     1921 gtcgtgtctt accgggttgg actcaagacg atagttaccg gataaggcgc agcggtcggg
     1981 ctgaacgggg ggttcgtgca cacagcccag cttggagcga acgacctaca ccgaactgag
     2041 atacctacag cgtgagctat gagaaagcgc cacgcttccc gaagggagaa aggcggacag
     2101 gtatccggta agcggcaggg tcggaacagg agagcgcacg agggagcttc cagggggaaa
     2161 cgcctggtat ctttatagtc ctgtcgggtt tcgccacctc tgacttgagc gtcgattttt
     2221 gtgatgctcg tcaggggggc ggagcctatg gaaaaacgcc agcaacgcgg cctttttacg
     2281 gttcctggcc ttttgctggc cttttgctca catgttcttt cctgcgttat cccctgattc
     2341 tgtggataac cgtattaccg cctttgagtg agctgatacc gctcgccgca gccgaacgac
     2401 cgagcgcagc gagtcagtga gcgaggaagc tatggtgcac tctcagtaca atctgctctg
     2461 atgccgcata gttaagccag tatacactcc gctatcgcta cgtgactggg tcatggctgc
     2521 gccccgacac ccgccaacac ccgctgacgc gccctgacgg gcttgtctgc tcccggcatc
     2581 cgcttacaga caagctgtga ccgtctccgg gagctgcatg tgtcagaggt tttcaccgtc
     2641 atcaccgaaa cgcgcgaggc agctgcggta aagctcatca gcgtggtcgt gcagcgattc
     2701 acagatgtct gcctgttcat ccgcgtccag ctcgttgagt ttctccagaa gcgttaatgt
     2761 ctggcttctg ataaagcggg ccatgttaag ggcggttttt tcctgtttgg tcactgatgc
     2821 ctccgtgtaa gggggatttc tgttcatggg ggtaatgata ccgatgaaac gagagaggat
     2881 gctcacgata cgggttactg atgatgaaca tgcccggtta ctggaacgtt gtgagggtaa
     2941 acaactggcg gtatggatgc ggcgggacca gagaaaaatc actcagggtc aatgccagcc
     3001 gaacgccagc aagacgtagc ccagcgcgtc ggccgccatg ccggcgataa tggcctgctt
     3061 ctcgccgaaa cgtttggtgg cgggaccagt gacgaaggct tgagcgaggg cgtgcaagat
     3121 tccgaatacc gcaagcgaca ggccgatcat cgtcgcgctc cagcgaaagc ggtcctcgcc
     3181 gaaaatgacc cagagcgctg ccggcacctg tcctacgagt tgcatgataa agaagacagt
     3241 cataagtgcg gcgacgatag tcatgccccg cgcccaccgg aaggagctga ctgggttgaa
     3301 ggctctcaag ggcatcggtc gagatcccgg tgcctaatga gtgagctaac ttacattaat
     3361 tgcgttgcgc tcactgcccg ctttccagtc gggaaacctg tcgtgccagc tgcattaatg
     3421 aatcggccaa cgcgcgggga gaggcggttt gcgtattggg cgccagggtg gtttttcttt
     3481 tcaccagtga gacgggcaac agctgattgc ccttcaccgc ctggccctga gagagttgca
     3541 gcaagcggtc cacgctggtt tgccccagca ggcgaaaatc ctgtttgatg gtggttaacg
     3601 gcgggatata acatgagctg tcttcggtat cgtcgtatcc cactaccgag atatccgcac
     3661 caacgcgcag cccggactcg gtaatggcgc gcattgcgcc cagcgccatc tgatcgttgg
     3721 caaccagcat cgcagtggga acgatgccct cattcagcat ttgcatggtt tgttgaaaac
     3781 cggacatggc actccagtcg ccttcccgtt ccgctatcgg ctgaatttga ttgcgagtga
     3841 gatatttatg ccagccagcc agacgcagac gcgccgagac agaacttaat gggcccgcta
     3901 acagcgcgat ttgctggtga cccaatgcga ccagatgctc cacgcccagt cgcgtaccgt
     3961 cttcatggga gaaaataata ctgttgatgg gtgtctggtc agagacatca agaaataacg
     4021 ccggaacatt agtgcaggca gcttccacag caatggcatc ctggtcatcc agcggatagt
     4081 taatgatcag cccactgacg cgttgcgcga gaagattgtg caccgccgct ttacaggctt
     4141 cgacgccgct tcgttctacc atcgacacca ccacgctggc acccagttga tcggcgcgag
     4201 atttaatcgc cgcgacaatt tgcgacggcg cgtgcagggc cagactggag gtggcaacgc
     4261 caatcagcaa cgactgtttg cccgccagtt gttgtgccac gcggttggga atgtaattca
     4321 gctccgccat cgccgcttcc actttttccc gcgttttcgc agaaacgtgg ctggcctggt
     4381 tcaccacgcg ggaaacggtc tgataagaga caccggcata ctctgcgaca tcgtataacg
     4441 ttactggttt cacattcacc accctgaatt gactctcttc cgggcgctat catgccatac
     4501 cgcgaaaggt tttgcgccat tcgatggtgt ccgggatctc gacgctctcc cttatgcgac
     4561 tcctgcatta ggaagcagcc cagtagtagg ttgaggccgt tgagcaccgc cgccgcaagg
     4621 aatggtgcat gccggcatgc cgccctttcg tcttcaagaa ttaattccca attccccagg
     4681 catcaaataa aacgaaaggc tcagtcgaaa gactgggcct ttcgttttat ctgttgtttg
     4741 tcggtgaacg ctctcctgag taggacaaat ccgccgggag cggatttgaa cgttgcgaag
     4801 caacggcccg gagggtggcg ggcaggacgc ccgccataaa ctgccaggaa ttaattcccc
     4861 aggcatcaaa taaaacgaaa ggctcagtcg aaagactggg cctttcgttt tatctgttgt
     4921 ttgtcggtga acgctctcct gagtaggaca aatccgccgg gagcggattt gaacgttgcg
     4981 aagcaacggc ccggagggtg gcgggcagga cgcccgccat aaactgccag gaattaattc
     5041 cccaggcatc aaataaaacg aaaggctcag tcgaaagact gggcctttcg ttttatctgt
     5101 tgtttgtcgg tgaacgctct cctgagtagg acaaatccgc cgggagcgga tttgaacgtt
     5161 gcgaagcaac ggcccggagg gtggcgggca ggacgcccgc cataaactgc caggaattaa
     5221 ttccccaggc atcaaataaa acgaaaggct cagtcgaaag actgggcctt tcgttttatc
     5281 tgttgtttgt cggtgaacgc tctcctgagt aggacaaatc cgccgggagc ggatttgaac
     5341 gttgcgaagc aacggcccgg agggtggcgg gcaggacgcc cgccataaac tgccaggaat
     5401 taattcccca ggcatcaaat aaaacgaaag gctcagtcga aagactgggc ctttcgtttt
     5461 atctgttgtt tgtcggtgaa cgctctcctg agtaggacaa atccgccggg agcggatttg
     5521 aacgttgcga agcaacggcc cggagggtgg cgggcaggac gcccgccata aactgccagg
     5581 aattggggat cggaattaat tcccggttta aaccggggat ctcgatcccg cgaaattaat
     5641 acgactcact ataggggaat tgtgagcgga taacaattcc cctctagaaa taattttgtt
     5701 taactttaag aaggagatat acaatggcca agtccgctcc agccccgaag aaaggctcca
     5761 agaaagcggt gaccaagact cagaagaaag acgggaaaaa gcgcaggaag acaaggaagg
     5821 agagttatgc catttacgtg tacaaggtgc tgaagcaggt gcaccccgat accggcatct
     5881 cgtccaaggc catgagcatc atgaactcct ttgtcaacga tgtgtttgag cgcatcgcag
     5941 gggaagcctc ccgcctggct cattacaaca agcgctccac catcacctcc cgggagatcc
     6001 agaccgcggt ccgactgctg ctgcctgggg agttggccaa acacgccgtg tccgagggca
     6061 ccgcgtgcat cacgggagat gcactagttg ccctacccga gggcgagtcg gtacgcatcg
     6121 ccgacatcgt gccgggtgcg cggcccaaca gtgacaacgc catcgacctg aaagtccttg
     6181 accggcatgg caatcccgtg ctcgccgacc ggctgttcca ctccggcgag catccggtgt
     6241 acacggtgcg tacggtcgaa ggtctgcgtg tgacgggcac cgcgaaccac ccgttgttgt
     6301 gtttggtcga cgtcgccggg gtgccgaccc tgctgtggaa gctgatcgac gaaatcaagc
     6361 cgggcgatta cgcggtgatt caacgcagcg cattcagcgt cgactgtgca ggttttgccc
     6421 gcgggaaacc cgaatttgcg cccacaacct acacagtcgg cgtccctgga ctggtgcgtt
     6481 tcttggaagc acaccaccga gacccggacg cccaagctat cgccgacgag ctgaccgacg
     6541 ggcggttcta ctacgcgaaa gtcgccagtg tcaccgacgc cggcgtgcag ccggtgtata
     6601 gccttcgtgt cgacacggca gaccacgcgt ttatcacgaa cgggttcgtc agccacgcta
     6661 ctggcctcac cggtctgaac tcaggcctca cgacaaatcc tggtgtatcc gcttggcagg
     6721 tcaacacagc ttatactgcg ggacaattgg tcacatataa cggcaagacg tataaatgtt
     6781 tgcagcccca cacctccttg gcaggatggg aaccatccaa cgttcctgcc ttgtggcagc
     6841 ttcaatgact gcaggaaggg gatccggctg ctaacaaagc ccgaaaggaa gctgagttgg
     6901 ctgctgccac cgctgagcaa taactagcat aaccccttgg ggcctctaaa cgggtcttga
     6961 ggggtttttt gctgaaagga ggaactatat ccggat
//
