LOCUS       Exported 6998 bp ds-DNA circular SYN 13-MAY-2021
DEFINITION  Bacterial expression plasmid encoding X. laevis H2B residues
            1-114(K114A) as a chimeric fusion to GyrA intein with chitin binding
            domain at the C-terminus. H2B fragment can be derivatized using
            MESNa..
ACCESSION   .
VERSION     .
KEYWORDS    pTXB1-xlH2B(1-114)_K114A
SOURCE      synthetic DNA construct
  ORGANISM  synthetic DNA construct
REFERENCE   1 (bases 1 to 6998)
  AUTHORS   Morgan MT, Haj-Yahya M, Ringel AE, Bandi P, Brik A, Wolberger C
  TITLE     Structural basis for histone H2B deubiquitination by the SAGA DUB
            module.
  JOURNAL   Science. 2016 Feb 12;351(6274):725-8. doi: 10.1126/science.aac5681.
  PUBMED    26912860
REFERENCE   2 (bases 1 to 6998)
  AUTHORS   .
  TITLE     Direct Submission
  JOURNAL   Exported May 13, 2021 from SnapGene Server 1.1.58
            http://www.snapgene.com
FEATURES             Location/Qualifiers
     source          1..6998
                     /organism="synthetic DNA construct"
                     /mol_type="other DNA"
     RBS             1..23
                     /note="efficient ribosome binding site from bacteriophage
                     T7 gene 10 (Olins and Rangwala, 1989)"
     CDS             374..967
                     /codon_start=1
                     /gene="Mycobacterium xenopi gyrA"
                     /product="modified GyrA intein (Southworth et al., 1999)"
                     /label=Mxe GyrA intein
                     /note="N-terminal cleavage of this intein can be induced by
                     thiols."
                     /translation="CITGDALVALPEGESVRIADIVPGARPNSDNAIDLKVLDRHGNPV
                     LADRLFHSGEHPVYTVRTVEGLRVTGTANHPLLCLVDVAGVPTLLWKLIDEIKPGDYAV
                     IQRSAFSVDCAGFARGKPEFAPTTYTVGVPGLVRFLEAHHRDPDAQAIADELTDGRFYY
                     AKVASVTDAGVQPVYSLRVDTADHAFITNGFVSHA"
     CDS             998..1153
                     /codon_start=1
                     /gene="Bacillus circulans chiA"
                     /product="chitin binding domain from chitinase A1 (Watanabe
                     et al., 1994)"
                     /label=CBD
                     /translation="TTNPGVSAWQVNTAYTAGQLVTYNGKTYKCLQPHTSLAGWEPSNV
                     PALWQLQ"
     primer_bind     complement(1218..1236)
                     /label=T7 Term
                     /note="T7 terminator, reverse primer"
     terminator      1232..1279
                     /label=T7 terminator
                     /note="transcription terminator for bacteriophage T7 RNA
                     polymerase"
     promoter        1339..1443
                     /gene="bla"
                     /label=AmpR promoter
     CDS             1444..2304
                     /codon_start=1
                     /gene="bla"
                     /product="beta-lactamase"
                     /label=AmpR
                     /note="confers resistance to ampicillin, carbenicillin, and
                     related antibiotics"
                     /translation="MSIQHFRVALIPFFAAFCLPVFAHPETLVKVKDAEDQLGARVGYI
                     ELDLNSGKILESFRPEERFPMMSTFKVLLCGAVLSRVDAGQEQLGRRIHYSQNDLVEYS
                     PVTEKHLTDGMTVRELCSAAITMSDNTAANLLLTTIGGPKELTAFLHNMGDHVTRLDRW
                     EPELNEAIPNDERDTTMPVAMATTLRKLLTGELLTLASRQQLIDWMEADKVAGPLLRSA
                     LPAGWFIADKSGAGERGSRGIIAALGPDGKPSRIVVIYTTGSQATMDERNRQIAEIGAS
                     LIKHW"
     primer_bind     complement(1662..1681)
                     /label=Amp-R
                     /note="Ampicillin resistance gene, reverse primer"
     rep_origin      complement(2346..2859)
                     /direction=LEFT
                     /label=M13 ori
                     /note="M13 bacteriophage origin of replication; arrow
                     indicates direction of (+) strand synthesis"
     primer_bind     complement(2541..2562)
                     /label=F1ori-F
                     /note="F1 origin, forward primer"
     primer_bind     2753..2772
                     /label=F1ori-R
                     /note="F1 origin, reverse primer"
     rep_origin      2970..3558
                     /direction=RIGHT
                     /label=ori
                     /note="high-copy-number ColE1/pMB1/pBR322/pUC origin of
                     replication"
     primer_bind     3459..3478
                     /label=pBR322ori-F
                     /note="pBR322 origin, forward primer"
     primer_bind     3712..3729
                     /label=L4440
                     /note="L4440 vector, forward primer"
     primer_bind     complement(3751..3770)
                     /label=pRS-marker
                     /note="pRS vectors, use to sequence yeast selectable
                     marker"
     primer_bind     3911..3933
                     /label=pGEX 3'
                     /note="pGEX vectors, reverse primer"
     CDS             complement(3927..4118)
                     /codon_start=1
                     /gene="rop"
                     /product="Rop protein, which maintains plasmids at low copy
                     number"
                     /label=rop
                     /translation="MTKQEKTALNMARFIRSQTLTLLEKLNELDADEQADICESLHDHA
                     DELYRSCLARFGDDGENL"
     CDS             complement(4675..5757)
                     /codon_start=1
                     /gene="lacI"
                     /product="lac repressor"
                     /label=lacI
                     /note="The lac repressor binds to the lac operator to
                     inhibit transcription in E. coli. This inhibition can be
                     relieved by adding lactose or
                     isopropyl-beta-D-thiogalactopyranoside (IPTG)."
                     /translation="MKPVTLYDVAEYAGVSYQTVSRVVNQASHVSAKTREKVEAAMAEL
                     NYIPNRVAQQLAGKQSLLIGVATSSLALHAPSQIVAAIKSRADQLGASVVVSMVERSGV
                     EACKAAVHNLLAQRVSGLIINYPLDDQDAIAVEAACTNVPALFLDVSDQTPINSIIFSH
                     EDGTRLGVEHLVALGHQQIALLAGPLSSVSARLRLAGWHKYLTRNQIQPIAEREGDWSA
                     MSGFQQTMQMLNEGIVPTAMLVANDQMALGAMRAITESGLRVGADISVVGYDDTEDSSC
                     YIPPLTTIKQDFRLLGQTSVDRLLQLSQGQAVKGNQLLPVSLVKRKTTLAPNTQTASPR
                     ALADSLMQLARQVSRLESGQ"
     primer_bind     5719..5738
                     /label=LacI-R
                     /note="LacI, reverse primer"
     promoter        complement(5758..5835)
                     /gene="lacI"
                     /label=lacI promoter
     terminator      5988..6074
                     /gene="Escherichia coli rrnB"
                     /label=rrnB T1 terminator
                     /note="transcription terminator T1 from the E. coli rrnB
                     gene"
     terminator      6171..6257
                     /gene="Escherichia coli rrnB"
                     /label=rrnB T1 terminator
                     /note="transcription terminator T1 from the E. coli rrnB
                     gene"
     terminator      6354..6440
                     /gene="Escherichia coli rrnB"
                     /label=rrnB T1 terminator
                     /note="transcription terminator T1 from the E. coli rrnB
                     gene"
     terminator      6537..6623
                     /gene="Escherichia coli rrnB"
                     /label=rrnB T1 terminator
                     /note="transcription terminator T1 from the E. coli rrnB
                     gene"
     terminator      6720..6806
                     /gene="Escherichia coli rrnB"
                     /label=rrnB T1 terminator
                     /note="transcription terminator T1 from the E. coli rrnB
                     gene"
     primer_bind     6941..6960
                     /label=T7
                     /note="T7 promoter, forward primer"
     promoter        6941..6959
                     /label=T7 promoter
                     /note="promoter for bacteriophage T7 RNA polymerase"
     protein_bind    6960..6984
                     /label=lac operator
                     /bound_moiety="lac repressor encoded by lacI"
                     /note="The lac repressor binds to the lac operator to
                     inhibit transcription in E. coli. This inhibition can be
                     relieved by adding lactose or
                     isopropyl-beta-D-thiogalactopyranoside (IPTG)."
ORIGIN
        1 tttgtttaac tttaagaagg agatatacat aatggccaag tccgctccag ccccgaagaa
       61 aggctccaag aaagcggtga ccaagactca gaagaaagac gggaaaaagc gcaggaagac
      121 aaggaaggag agttatgcca tttacgtgta caaggtgctg aagcaggtgc accccgatac
      181 cggcatctcg tccaaggcca tgagcatcat gaactccttt gtcaacgatg tgtttgagcg
      241 catcgcaggg gaagcctccc gcctggctca ttacaacaag cgctccacca tcacctcccg
      301 ggagatccag accgcggtcc gactgctgct gcctggggag ttggccaaac acgccgtgtc
      361 cgagggcacc gcgtgcatca cgggagatgc actagttgcc ctacccgagg gcgagtcggt
      421 acgcatcgcc gacatcgtgc cgggtgcgcg gcccaacagt gacaacgcca tcgacctgaa
      481 agtccttgac cggcatggca atcccgtgct cgccgaccgg ctgttccact ccggcgagca
      541 tccggtgtac acggtgcgta cggtcgaagg tctgcgtgtg acgggcaccg cgaaccaccc
      601 gttgttgtgt ttggtcgacg tcgccggggt gccgaccctg ctgtggaagc tgatcgacga
      661 aatcaagccg ggcgattacg cggtgattca acgcagcgca ttcagcgtcg actgtgcagg
      721 ttttgcccgc gggaaacccg aatttgcgcc cacaacctac acagtcggcg tccctggact
      781 ggtgcgtttc ttggaagcac accaccgaga cccggacgcc caagctatcg ccgacgagct
      841 gaccgacggg cggttctact acgcgaaagt cgccagtgtc accgacgccg gcgtgcagcc
      901 ggtgtatagc cttcgtgtcg acacggcaga ccacgcgttt atcacgaacg ggttcgtcag
      961 ccacgctact ggcctcaccg gtctgaactc aggcctcacg acaaatcctg gtgtatccgc
     1021 ttggcaggtc aacacagctt atactgcggg acaattggtc acatataacg gcaagacgta
     1081 taaatgtttg cagccccaca cctccttggc aggatgggaa ccatccaacg ttcctgcctt
     1141 gtggcagctt caatgactgc aggaagggga tccggctgct aacaaagccc gaaaggaagc
     1201 tgagttggct gctgccaccg ctgagcaata actagcataa ccccttgggg cctctaaacg
     1261 ggtcttgagg ggttttttgc tgaaaggagg aactatatcc ggataactac gtcaggtggc
     1321 acttttcggg gaaatgtgcg cggaacccct atttgtttat ttttctaaat acattcaaat
     1381 atgtatccgc tcatgagaca ataaccctga taaatgcttc aataatattg aaaaaggaag
     1441 agtatgagta ttcaacattt ccgtgtcgcc cttattccct tttttgcggc attttgcctt
     1501 cctgtttttg ctcacccaga aacgctggtg aaagtaaaag atgctgaaga tcagttgggt
     1561 gcacgagtgg gttacatcga actggatctc aacagcggta agatccttga gagttttcgc
     1621 cccgaagaac gtttcccaat gatgagcact tttaaagttc tgctatgtgg cgcggtatta
     1681 tcccgtgttg acgccgggca agagcaactc ggtcgccgca tacactattc tcagaatgac
     1741 ttggttgagt actcaccagt cacagaaaag catcttacgg atggcatgac agtaagagaa
     1801 ttatgcagtg ctgccataac catgagtgat aacactgcgg ccaacttact tctgacaacg
     1861 atcggaggac cgaaggagct aaccgctttt ttgcacaaca tgggggatca tgtaactcgc
     1921 cttgatcgtt gggaaccgga gctgaatgaa gccataccaa acgacgagcg tgacaccacg
     1981 atgcctgtag caatggcaac aacgttgcgc aaactattaa ctggcgaact acttactcta
     2041 gcttcccggc aacaattaat agactggatg gaggcggata aagttgcagg accacttctg
     2101 cgctcggccc ttccggctgg ctggtttatt gctgataaat ctggagccgg tgagcgtggg
     2161 tctcgcggta tcattgcagc actggggcca gatggtaagc cctcccgtat cgtagttatc
     2221 tacacgacgg ggagtcaggc aactatggat gaacgaaata gacagatcgc tgagataggt
     2281 gcctcactga ttaagcattg gtaactgtca gaccaagttt actcatatat actttagatt
     2341 gatttacccc ggttgataat cagaaaagcc ccaaaaacag gaagattgta taagcaaata
     2401 tttaaattgt aaacgttaat attttgttaa aattcgcgtt aaatttttgt taaatcagct
     2461 cattttttaa ccaataggcc gaaatcggca aaatccctta taaatcaaaa gaatagcccg
     2521 agatagggtt gagtgttgtt ccagtttgga acaagagtcc actattaaag aacgtggact
     2581 ccaacgtcaa aggnnnnnnn nnnnnnnnnn nnnnnnnnnn nnnnnnnnnn nnnnnnnnnn
     2641 nnnnnnnnnn nnnnnnnnnn nnnnnnnnnn nnnnnnnnnn nnnnnnnnnn nnnnnnnnnn
     2701 nnnnnnnnnn nnnnnnnnnn nnnnnnnnnn nnnngnnnnn nnnnnnnnnn nnnnnnnnnn
     2761 nnnnnnnnnn nnnnnnnnnn nnnnnnnnnn nnnnnnnnnn nnnnnnnnnn nnnnnnnnnn
     2821 nnnnnnnnnn nnnnnnnnnn nnnnnnnnnn nnnnnnnnnn aaaggatcta ggtgaagatc
     2881 ctttttgata atctcatgac caaaatccct taacgtgagt tttcgttcca ctgagcgtca
     2941 gaccccgtag aaaagatcaa aggatcttct tgagatcctt tttttctgcg cgtaatctgc
     3001 tgcttgcaaa caaaaaaacc accgctacca gcggtggttt gtttgccgga tcaagagcta
     3061 ccaactcttt ttccgaaggt aactggcttc agcagagcgc agataccaaa tactgtcctt
     3121 ctagtgtagc cgtagttagg ccaccacttc aagaactctg tagcaccgcc tacatacctc
     3181 gctctgctaa tcctgttacc agtggctgct gccagtggcg ataagtcgtg tcttaccggg
     3241 ttggactcaa gacgatagtt accggataag gcgcagcggt cgggctgaac ggggggttcg
     3301 tgcacacagc ccagcttgga gcgaacgacc tacaccgaac tgagatacct acagcgtgag
     3361 ctatgagaaa gcgccacgct tcccgaaggg agaaaggcgg acaggtatcc ggtaagcggc
     3421 agggtcggaa caggagagcg cacgagggag cttccagggg gaaacgcctg gtatctttat
     3481 agtcctgtcg ggtttcgcca cctctgactt gagcgtcgat ttttgtgatg ctcgtcaggg
     3541 gggcggagcc tatggaaaaa cgccagcaac gcggcctttt tacggttcct ggccttttgc
     3601 tggccttttg ctcacatgtt ctttcctgcg ttatcccctg attctgtgga taaccgtatt
     3661 accgcctttg agtgagctga taccgctcgc cgcagccgaa cgaccgagcg cagcgagtca
     3721 gtgagcgagg aagctatggt gcactctcag tacaatctgc tctgatgccg catagttaag
     3781 ccagtataca ctccgctatc gctacgtgac tgggtcatgg ctgcgccccg acacccgcca
     3841 acacccgctg acgcgccctg acgggcttgt ctgctcccgg catccgctta cagacaagct
     3901 gtgaccgtct ccgggagctg catgtgtcag aggttttcac cgtcatcacc gaaacgcgcg
     3961 aggcagctgc ggtaaagctc atcagcgtgg tcgtgcagcg attcacagat gtctgcctgt
     4021 tcatccgcgt ccagctcgtt gagtttctcc agaagcgtta atgtctggct tctgataaag
     4081 cgggccatgt taagggcggt tttttcctgt ttggtcactg atgcctccgt gtaaggggga
     4141 tttctgttca tgggggtaat gataccgatg aaacgagaga ggatgctcac gatacgggtt
     4201 actgatgatg aacatgcccg gttactggaa cgttgtgagg gtaaacaact ggcggtatgg
     4261 atgcggcggg accagagaaa aatcactcag ggtcaatgcc agccgaacgc cagcaagacg
     4321 tagcccagcg cgtcggccgc catgccggcg ataatggcct gcttctcgcc gaaacgtttg
     4381 gtggcgggac cagtgacgaa ggcttgagcg agggcgtgca agattccgaa taccgcaagc
     4441 gacaggccga tcatcgtcgc gctccagcga aagcggtcct cgccgaaaat gacccagagc
     4501 gctgccggca cctgtcctac gagttgcatg ataaagaaga cagtcataag tgcggcgacg
     4561 atagtcatgc cccgcgccca ccggaaggag ctgactgggt tgaaggctct caagggcatc
     4621 ggtcgagatc ccggtgccta atgagtgagc taacttacat taattgcgtt gcgctcactg
     4681 cccgctttcc agtcgggaaa cctgtcgtgc cagctgcatt aatgaatcgg ccaacgcgcg
     4741 gggagaggcg gtttgcgtat tgggcgccag ggtggttttt cttttcacca gtgagacggg
     4801 caacagctga ttgcccttca ccgcctggcc ctgagagagt tgcagcaagc ggtccacgct
     4861 ggtttgcccc agcaggcgaa aatcctgttt gatggtggtt aacggcggga tataacatga
     4921 gctgtcttcg gtatcgtcgt atcccactac cgagatatcc gcaccaacgc gcagcccgga
     4981 ctcggtaatg gcgcgcattg cgcccagcgc catctgatcg ttggcaacca gcatcgcagt
     5041 gggaacgatg ccctcattca gcatttgcat ggtttgttga aaaccggaca tggcactcca
     5101 gtcgccttcc cgttccgcta tcggctgaat ttgattgcga gtgagatatt tatgccagcc
     5161 agccagacgc agacgcgccg agacagaact taatgggccc gctaacagcg cgatttgctg
     5221 gtgacccaat gcgaccagat gctccacgcc cagtcgcgta ccgtcttcat gggagaaaat
     5281 aatactgttg atgggtgtct ggtcagagac atcaagaaat aacgccggaa cattagtgca
     5341 ggcagcttcc acagcaatgg catcctggtc atccagcgga tagttaatga tcagcccact
     5401 gacgcgttgc gcgagaagat tgtgcaccgc cgctttacag gcttcgacgc cgcttcgttc
     5461 taccatcgac accaccacgc tggcacccag ttgatcggcg cgagatttaa tcgccgcgac
     5521 aatttgcgac ggcgcgtgca gggccagact ggaggtggca acgccaatca gcaacgactg
     5581 tttgcccgcc agttgttgtg ccacgcggtt gggaatgtaa ttcagctccg ccatcgccgc
     5641 ttccactttt tcccgcgttt tcgcagaaac gtggctggcc tggttcacca cgcgggaaac
     5701 ggtctgataa gagacaccgg catactctgc gacatcgtat aacgttactg gtttcacatt
     5761 caccaccctg aattgactct cttccgggcg ctatcatgcc ataccgcgaa aggttttgcg
     5821 ccattcgatg gtgtccggga tctcgacgct ctcccttatg cgactcctgc attaggaagc
     5881 agcccagtag taggttgagg ccgttgagca ccgccgccgc aaggaatggt gcatgccggc
     5941 atgccgccct ttcgtcttca agaattaatt cccaattccc caggcatcaa ataaaacgaa
     6001 aggctcagtc gaaagactgg gcctttcgtt ttatctgttg tttgtcggtg aacgctctcc
     6061 tgagtaggac aaatccgccg ggagcggatt tgaacgttgc gaagcaacgg cccggagggt
     6121 ggcgggcagg acgcccgcca taaactgcca ggaattaatt ccccaggcat caaataaaac
     6181 gaaaggctca gtcgaaagac tgggcctttc gttttatctg ttgtttgtcg gtgaacgctc
     6241 tcctgagtag gacaaatccg ccgggagcgg atttgaacgt tgcgaagcaa cggcccggag
     6301 ggtggcgggc aggacgcccg ccataaactg ccaggaatta attccccagg catcaaataa
     6361 aacgaaaggc tcagtcgaaa gactgggcct ttcgttttat ctgttgtttg tcggtgaacg
     6421 ctctcctgag taggacaaat ccgccgggag cggatttgaa cgttgcgaag caacggcccg
     6481 gagggtggcg ggcaggacgc ccgccataaa ctgccaggaa ttaattcccc aggcatcaaa
     6541 taaaacgaaa ggctcagtcg aaagactggg cctttcgttt tatctgttgt ttgtcggtga
     6601 acgctctcct gagtaggaca aatccgccgg gagcggattt gaacgttgcg aagcaacggc
     6661 ccggagggtg gcgggcagga cgcccgccat aaactgccag gaattaattc cccaggcatc
     6721 aaataaaacg aaaggctcag tcgaaagact gggcctttcg ttttatctgt tgtttgtcgg
     6781 tgaacgctct cctgagtagg acaaatccgc cgggagcgga tttgaacgtt gcgaagcaac
     6841 ggcccggagg gtggcgggca ggacgcccgc cataaactgc caggaattgg ggatcggaat
     6901 taattcccgg tttaaaccgg ggatctcgat cccgcgaaat taatacgact cactataggg
     6961 gaattgtgag cggataacaa ttcccctcta gaaataat
//
