[The description below was written by a language model from this plasmid's Addgene catalogue record and the feature table of its GenBank file.]
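Description:
pTXB1-xlH2B(1-114)_K114A is a bacterial expression plasmid of about 7 kb built on the commercial intein-fusion vector pTXB1. It replicates in E. coli from a ColE1/pMB1-type origin accompanied by the rop gene, which moderates copy number, and is selected with ampicillin through the bla gene. An M13/f1 phage origin is also present. The payload is a 342 bp insert encoding residues 1–114 of Xenopus laevis histone H2B with lysine 114 changed to alanine. It is fused at its C-terminus to the modified Mycobacterium xenopi GyrA intein, followed by the chitin binding domain of Bacillus circulans chitinase A1. Transcription is driven by a T7 promoter with an adjacent lac operator and the T7 gene 10 ribosome binding site, and it ends at a T7 terminator. The plasmid-borne lacI gene keeps the cassette repressed until induction with IPTG in a host supplying T7 RNA polymerase. Five tandem rrnB T1 terminators sit upstream of the T7 promoter, presumably insulating the cassette from read-through transcription.

The chitin binding domain allows the fusion protein to be captured on chitin resin. The GyrA intein undergoes thiol-induced cleavage at its N-terminal junction, so treatment with MESNa releases the H2B fragment as a C-terminal thioester. Such a derivatized fragment is the usual starting material for expressed protein ligation to a synthetic or modified C-terminal peptide. The associated publication concerns H2B deubiquitination by the SAGA DUB module, which suggests a role in making semisynthetic modified H2B, though the record does not detail this.

Two sequence records are held, differing by 2 bp in length and in their start coordinate but with the same feature set. Neither annotates the H2B coding region itself, which falls in the unannotated gap between the ribosome binding site and the intein.
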