Addgene plasmid #118217: pTXB1-xlH2B(1-114)_K114A
Purpose: Bacterial expression plasmid encoding X. laevis H2B residues 1-114(K114A) as a chimeric fusion to GyrA intein with chitin binding domain at the C-terminus. H2B fragment can be derivatized using MESNa.
Depositing lab: Cynthia Wolberger. Depositing organization: Johns Hopkins University and School of Medicine. Publication: Structural basis for histone H2B deubiquitination by the SAGA DUB module. Morgan MT, Haj-Yahya M, Ringel AE, Bandi P, Brik A, Wolberger C. Science. 2016 Feb 12;351(6274):725-8. doi: 10.1126/science.aac5681. PubMed 26912860.
Backbone
  Vector backbone: pTXB1
  Backbone manufacturer: NEB
  Backbone size w/o insert (bp): 6706
  Total vector size (bp): 6998
  Vector type: Bacterial Expression
Growth in bacteria
  Bacterial resistance: Ampicillin, 100 μg/mL
  Growth temperature: 37°C
  Growth strain: DH5alpha
  Copy number: Unknown
Gene/Insert
  Gene/Insert name: xlH2B(1-114) (alt name: Histone H2B N-terminal fragment)
  Species: X. laevis (frog)
  Insert size (bp): 342
  Mutation: Lysine 114 to alanine
  GenBank ID: AJ556871.1
  Promoter: T7
  Tag / fusion protein: Mxe-GyrA intein fused to chitin binding domain (C terminal on insert)
  Cloning method: Ligation Independent Cloning
  Sequencing primers: 5′ TAATACGACTCACTATAGGG
Terms and licenses: Academic/Nonprofit Terms; Industry Terms: Not Available to Industry
How to cite: pTXB1-xlH2B(1-114)_K114A was a gift from Cynthia Wolberger (Addgene plasmid # 118217 ; http://n2t.net/addgene:118217 ; RRID:Addgene_118217)
